Addgene plasmid #184079: pCSmEn2ERT(#117)
Purpose: cyclofen-inducible chicken EN2 (wt) activation via mammalian cell transfection or mRNA synthesis
Depositing lab: Sophie Vriz. Depositing organization: College de France. Publication: Control of brain patterning by Engrailed paracrine transfer: a new function of the Pbx interaction domain. Rampon C, Gauron C, Lin T, Meda F, Dupont E, Cosson A, Ipendey E, Frerot A, Aujard I, Le Saux T, Bensimon D, Jullien L, Volovitch M, Vriz S, Joliot A. Development. 2015 May 15;142(10):1840-9. doi: 10.1242/dev.114181. Epub 2015 Apr 29. PubMed 25926358.
Backbone
  Vector backbone: pCS2
  Backbone manufacturer: DL Turner (Turner & Weintraub, 1994, G&Dev 8:1434)
  Backbone size w/o insert (bp): 4058
  Vector type: Mammalian Expression, Synthetic Biology
Growth in bacteria
  Bacterial resistance: Ampicillin, 100 μg/mL
  Growth temperature: 37°C
  Growth strain: DH5alpha
  Copy number: High Copy
Gene/Insert
  Gene/Insert name: 6his-myc-chkEn2-ERT2
  Species: Synthetic; (6his), H. sapiens (myc), G. gallus (chkEn2), H. sapiens (ERT2)
  Insert size (bp): 2009
  Mutation: ERT2: G400V, M543A, L544A, deleted 1-281;
  Promoter: sCMV+SP6
  Tag / fusion protein: 6his-Myc (N terminal on insert)
  Cloning method: Restriction Enzyme; 5′ cloning site NheI (not destroyed); 3′ cloning site ApaI (not destroyed)
  Sequencing primers: 5′ SP6; 3′ SVLrev34
Resource information
  A portion of this plasmid was derived from a plasmid made by: ERT2 (Feil and al 1997 BBRC 237:752) received from Daniel Metzger & Pierre Chambon in may 2004
Terms and licenses: Academic/Nonprofit Terms; Industry Terms: Not Available to Industry
Depositor comments: 6myc; chkEn2: NP_001254648; ERT2: NP_000116;
How to cite: pCSmEn2ERT(#117) was a gift from Sophie Vriz (Addgene plasmid # 184079 ; http://n2t.net/addgene:184079 ; RRID:Addgene_184079)
