[The description below was written by a language model from this plasmid's Addgene catalogue record and pLannotate feature annotations shown in this document.]
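Description:
pCSmEn2ERT(#117) is a pCS2-based mammalian expression plasmid that also serves as a template for in vitro mRNA synthesis. It is about 6.1 kb in the sequenced record and is maintained in E. coli as a high-copy plasmid through a ColE1/pUC-type origin, with selection by ampicillin resistance (β-lactamase). An f1 phage origin and remnants of the lac region (lacZα and lacI fragments, lac promoter and operator, CAP site) are carried over from the backbone.

The roughly 2 kb insert, cloned between NheI and ApaI, encodes a fusion of an N-terminal 6His-Myc tag, wild-type chicken Engrailed-2 (EN2) and ERT2. ERT2 is the mutated ligand-binding domain of the human estrogen receptor, here lacking residues 1-281 and carrying G400V, M543A and L544A. The depositor comments mention "6myc", which differs from the tag field, and the feature table does not annotate the tag region, so the exact tag composition is not resolved by the record. Expression is driven by the simian CMV IE94 enhancer/promoter, which wraps around the plasmid origin to sit just upstream of an SP6 promoter. A Xenopus β-globin 5′-UTR translational enhancer precedes the coding sequence and an SV40 polyadenylation signal follows it. A T3 promoter lies downstream in the opposite orientation.

This arrangement allows either direct transfection into mammalian cells or SP6 transcription of mRNA. ERT2 fusions are generally held inactive until a tamoxifen-type ligand binds. According to the record, EN2 activity is induced here with cyclofen, giving ligand-controlled activation of the homeoprotein. The associated work concerns Engrailed paracrine transfer in brain patterning.
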