Features (pLannotate 1.2.2; 16 found; start..end, strand, type, name):
     35..53      +  promoter       SP6 promoter: promoter for bacteriophage SP6 RNA polymerase
    103..145     +  5'UTR          Xenopus globin 5'-UTR: translational enhancer from the 5'-UTR of the major beta-globin gene of Xenopus laevis
    232..1098    +  CDS            EN2: HME2_CHICK - Also known as EN-2. Experimental evidence at protein level: Swiss-Prot protein existence level 1. From Gallus gallus (Chicken).
   1150..2085    +  CDS            ERT2: mutated ligand-binding domain of the human estrogen receptor (Feil et al., 1997)
   2116..2250    -  polyA_signal   SV40 poly(A) signal: SV40 polyadenylation signal
   2363..2381    -  promoter       T3 promoter: promoter for bacteriophage T3 RNA polymerase
   2426..2442    -  protein_bind   lac operator: The lac repressor binds to the lac operator to inhibit transcription in E. coli. This inhibition can be relieved by adding lactose or isopropyl-β-D-thiogalactopyranoside (IPTG). lac repressor encoded by lacI
   2450..2480    -  promoter       lac promoter: promoter for the E. coli lac operon
   2495..2516    -  protein_bind   CAP binding site: CAP binding activates transcription in the presence of cAMP. E. coli catabolite activator protein
   2529..2621    -  CDS            lacI (fragment): lac repressor; lacI; The lac repressor binds to the lac operator to inhibit transcription in E. coli. This inhibition can be relieved by adding lactose or isopropyl-β-D-thiogalactopyranoside (IPTG).
   2804..3392    -  rep_origin     ori: high-copy-number ColE1/pMB1/pBR322/pUC origin of replication
   3563..4423    -  CDS            AmpR: β-lactamase; bla; confers resistance to ampicillin, carbenicillin, and related antibiotics
   4424..4528    -  promoter       AmpR promoter: bla
   4581..5009    -  rep_origin     f1 ori (sequence partly withheld): f1 bacteriophage origin of replication; arrow indicates direction of (+) strand synthesis
   5014..5080    -  CDS            lacZα (fragment): LacZα fragment of β-galactosidase; lacZ fragment
   5087..6064    +  promoter       CMV IE94 promoter: enhancer/promoter region of simian cytomegalovirus major immediate early transcription unit IE94
>Addgene plasmid #184079 | pCSmEn2ERT(#117) | addgene full sequence | sequence record 365956 | Addgene NGS Result
CGCCATTCTGCCTGGGGACGTCGGAGCAAGCTTGATTTAGGTGACACTATAGAATACAAGCTACTTGTTC
TTTTTGCAGGATCCCATCGATTCGCTAGCTTGCTTGTTCTTTTTGCAGAAGCTCAGAATAAACGCTCAAC
TTTGGCAGATACCATGCATCACCATCACCACCACGTGGAATTCATGACTTCGAACGAACAGAAACTGATA
TCAGAGGAAGACCTTGGATCCATGGAGGAGGGCGGCAGGTCGCCCCGGGAGGAGGCGGCCGAACCGCAGG
AGTCCGGCGGGGACGCGGAACCCGGCGGAGGGCGTCGGGCTCTGCTGCTGCCCCCCGGCGACCCCCCGCA
CCCCCACCCGCACCCTCACCGCATCACCAACTTCTTCATCGACAACATCCTGAGGCCCGAGTTCGGTCGG
AGGAAGGAAGCGGGAGGAACCGCCGGAGAACCCCGCAGGCCCGGAGCGGAGAGCAGGAGGAGCCCCGCGG
CCGCCGCGCCCGCTCCCGGAGCTCCGGTGCCCGGCGGAGGAGGCGGCGGCGGGGGTGGATCGCCGGGCCG
AGGGGAGGGCGGCCCCGCCGCTCTGGCCCTGCACGGAGCGGCCAAGAAGGGGGGAGACCCCGCGGCGCTG
GAGGCGGCCCTGAAAGCGCGGGGGCTGAGCGGCGCGGAGCTGTCGGTGAGCTCGGACTCGGATAGCTCCC
AGGCCGGCTCCAACGCCGGGAACCAACCCATGCTTTGGCCCGCTTGGGTGTACTGCACGCGGTACTCGGA
CCGACCGTCTTCAGGTCCCCGCTCCCGCAAACCAAAGAAGAAGAACCCCAACAAGGAAGACAAGCGGCCC
CGCACCGCCTTCACGGCCGAGCAGCTGCAGAGACTCAAGGCCGAGTTCCAGACGAACCGCTACCTGACGG
AGCAGCGCCGGCAGAGCCTGGCCCAGGAGCTCGGCCTCAACGAGTCCCAGATCAAGATCTGGTTCCAGAA
CAAGAGAGCCAAGATCAAGAAGGCGACGGGCAGCAAGAACTCGCTGGCGGTGCACCTCATGGCCCAGGGG
CTCTACAACCACTCCACCACGGCGAAAGACGGCAAGTCGGACAGCGAAGCTTTGGCGCCCGGGCCAGAGA
ACCTGTACTTCCAGGGGCTCGAGCCATCTGCTGGAGACATGAGAGCTGCCAACCTTTGGCCAAGCCCGCT
CATGATCAAACGCTCTAAGAAGAACAGCCTGGCCTTGTCCCTGACGGCCGACCAGATGGTCAGTGCCTTG
TTGGATGCTGAGCCCCCCATACTCTATTCCGAGTATGATCCTACCAGACCCTTCAGTGAAGCTTCGATGA
TGGGCTTACTGACCAACCTGGCAGACAGGGAGCTGGTTCACATGATCAACTGGGCGAAGAGGGTGCCAGG
CTTTGTGGATTTGACCCTCCATGATCAGGTCCACCTTCTAGAATGTGCCTGGCTAGAGATCCTGATGATT
GGTCTCGTCTGGCGCTCCATGGAGCACCCAGTGAAGCTACTGTTTGCTCCTAACTTGCTCTTGGACAGGA
ACCAGGGAAAATGTGTAGAGGGCATGGTGGAGATCTTCGACATGCTGCTGGCTACATCATCTCGGTTCCG
CATGATGAATCTGCAGGGAGAGGAGTTTGTGTGCCTCAAATCTATTATTTTGCTTAATTCTGGAGTGTAC
ACATTTCTGTCCAGCACCCTGAAGTCTCTGGAAGAGAAGGACCATATCCACCGAGTCCTGGACAAGATCA
CAGACACTTTGATCCACCTGATGGCCAAGGCAGGCCTGACCCTGCAGCAGCAGCACCAGCGGCTGGCCCA
GCTCCTCCTCATCCTCTCCCACATCAGGCACATGAGTAACAAAGGCATGGAGCATCTGTACAGCATGAAG
TGCAAGAACGTGGTGCCCCTCTATGACCTGCTGCTGGAGGCGGCGGACGCCCACCGCCTACATGCGCCCA
CTAGCCGTGGAGGGGCATCCGTGGAGGAGACGGACCAAAGCCACTTGGCCACTGCGGGCTCTACTTCATC
GCATTCCTTGCAAAAGTATTACATCACGGGGGAGGCAGAGGGTTTCCCTGCCACAGCTTGATGAAGATCT
GAGGGCCCGTTTGTAGATCCAGACATGATAAGATACATTGATGAGTTTGGACAAACCACAACTAGAATGC
AGTGAAAAAAATGCTTTATTTGTGAAATTTGTGATGCTATTGCTTTATTTGTAACCATTATAAGCTGCAA
TAAACAAGTTAACAACAACAATTGCATTCATTTTATGTTTCAGGTTCAGGGGGAGGTGTGGGAGGTTTTT
TAATTCGCGGCCGCGGCGCCAATGCATTGGGCCCGGTACCCAGCTTTTGTTCCCTTTAGTGAGGGTTAAT
TGCGCGCTTGGCGTAATCATGGTCATAGCTGTTTCCTGTGTGAAATTGTTATCCGCTCACAATTCCACAC
AACATACGAGCCGGGAGCATAAAGTGTAAAGCCTGGGGTGCCTAATGAGTGAGCTAACTCACATTAATTG
CGTTGCGCTCACTGCCCGCTTTCCAGTCGGGAAACCTGTCGTGCCAGCTGCATTAATGAATCGGCCAACG
CGCGGGGAGAGGCGGTTTGCGTATTGGGCGCTCTTCCGCTTCCTCGCTCACTGACTCGCTGCGCTCGGTC
GTTCGGCTGCGGCGAGCGGTATCAGCTCACTCAAAGGCGGTAATACGGTTATCCACAGAATCAGGGGATA
ACGCAGGAAAGAACATGTGAGCAAAAGGCCAGCAAAAGGCCAGGAACCGTAAAAAGGCCGCGTTGCTGGC
GTTTTTCCATAGGCTCCGCCCCCCTGACGAGCATCACAAAAATCGACGCTCAAGTCAGAGGTGGCGAAAC
CCGACAGGACTATAAAGATACCAGGCGTTTCCCCCTGGAAGCTCCCTCGTGCGCTCTCCTGTTCCGACCC
TGCCGCTTACCGGATACCTGTCCGCCTTTCTCCCTTCGGGAAGCGTGGCGCTTTCTCATAGCTCACGCTG
TAGGTATCTCAGTTCGGTGTAGGTCGTTCGCTCCAAGCTGGGCTGTGTGCACGAACCCCCCGTTCAGCCC
GACCGCTGCGCCTTATCCGGTAACTATCGTCTTGAGTCCAACCCGGTAAGACACGACTTATCGCCACTGG
CAGCAGCCACTGGTAACAGGATTAGCAGAGCGAGGTATGTAGGCGGTGCTACAGAGTTCTTGAAGTGGTG
GCCTAACTACGGCTACACTAGAAGAACAGTATTTGGTATCTGCGCTCTGCTGAAGCCAGTTACCTTCGGA
AAAAGAGTTGGTAGCTCTTGATCCGGCAAACAAACCACCGCTGGTAGCGGTGGTTTTTTTGTTTGCAAGC
AGCAGATTACGCGCAGAAAAAAAGGATCTCAAGAAGATCCTTTGATCTTTTCTACGGGGTCTGACGCTCA
GTGGAACGAAAACTCACGTTAAGGGATTTTGGTCATGAGATTATCAAAAAGGATCTTCACCTAGATCCTT
TTAAATTAAAAATGAAGTTTTAAATCAATCTAAAGTATATATGAGTAAACTTGGTCTGACAGTTACCAAT
GCTTAATCAGTGAGGCACCTATCTCAGCGATCTGTCTATTTCGTTCATCCATAGTTGCCTGACTCCCCGT
CGTGTAGATAACTACGATACGGGAGGGCTTACCATCTGGCCCCAGTGCTGCAATGATACCGCGAGACCCA
CGCTCACCGGCTCCAGATTTATCAGCAATAAACCAGCCAGCCGGAAGGGCCGAGCGCAGAAGTGGTCCTG
CAACTTTATCCGCCTCCATCCAGTCTATTAATTGTTGCCGGGAAGCTAGAGTAAGTAGTTCGCCAGTTAA
TAGTTTGCGCAACGTTGTTGCCATTGCTACAGGCATCGTGGTGTCACGCTCGTCGTTTGGTATGGCTTCA
TTCAGCTCCGGTTCCCAACGATCAAGGCGAGTTACATGATCCCCCATGTTGTGCAAAAAAGCGGTTAGCT
CCTTCGGTCCTCCGATCGTTGTCAGAAGTAAGTTGGCCGCAGTGTTATCACTCATGGTTATGGCAGCACT
GCATAATTCTCTTACTGTCATGCCATCCGTAAGATGCTTTTCTGTGACTGGTGAGTACTCAACCAAGTCA
TTCTGAGAATAGTGTATGCGGCGACCGAGTTGCTCTTGCCCGGCGTCAATACGGGATAATACCGCGCCAC
ATAGCAGAACTTTAAAAGTGCTCATCATTGGAAAACGTTCTTCGGGGCGAAAACTCTCAAGGATCTTACC
GCTGTTGAGATCCAGTTCGATGTAACCCACTCGTGCACCCAACTGATCTTCAGCATCTTTTACTTTCACC
AGCGTTTCTGGGTGAGCAAAAACAGGAAGGCAAAATGCCGCAAAAAAGGGAATAAGGGCGACACGGAAAT
GTTGAATACTCATACTCTTCCTTTTTCAATATTATTGAAGCATTTATCAGGGTTATTGTCTCATGAGCGG
ATACATATTTGAATGTATTTAGAAAAATAAACAAATAGGGGTTCCGCGCACATTTCCCCGAAAAGTGCCA
CCTAAATTGTAAGCGTTAATATTTTGTTAAAATTCGCGTTAAATTTTTGTTAAATCAGCTCATTTTTTAA
CCAATAGGCCGAAATCGGCAAAATCCCTTATAAATCAAAAGAATAGACCGAGATAGGGT
[37 nt withheld, positions 4680-4716]
AAAGAACGTGGACTCCAACGTCAAAGG
[49 nt withheld, positions 4744-4792]
T
[91 nt withheld, positions 4794-4884]
G
[124 nt withheld, positions 4886-5009]
CCCATTCGCCATTCAGGCTGCGCAACTGTTGGGAAGGGCGATCGGTGCGGGCCTCTTCGCTATTACGCCA
GTCGACCGCCAATTCAATATGGCGTATATGGACTCATGCCAATTCAATATGGTGGATCTGGACCTGTGCC
AATTCAATATGGCGTATATGGACTCGTGCCAATTCAATATGGTGGATCTGGACCCCAGCCAATTCAATAT
GGCGGACTTGGCACCATGCCAATTCAATATGGCGGACCTGGCACTGTGCCAACTGGGGAGGGGTCTACTT
GGCACGGTGCCAAGTTTGAGGAGGGGTCTTGGCCCTGTGCCAAGTCCGCCATATTGAATTGGCATGGTGC
CAATAATGGCGGCCATATTGGCTATATGCCAGGATCAATATATAGGCAATATCCAATATGGCCCTATGCC
AATATGGCTATTGGCCAGGTTCAATACTATGTATTGGCCCTATGCCATATAGTATTCCATATATGGGTTT
TCCTATTGACGTAGATAGCCCCTCCCAATGGGCGGTCCCATATACCATATATGGGGCTTCCTAATACCGC
CCATAGCCACTCCCCCATTGACGTCAATGGTCTCTATATATGGTCTTTCCTATTGACGTCATATGGGCGG
TCCTATTGACGTATATGGCGCCTCCCCCATTGACGTCAATTACGGTAAATGGCCCGCCTGGCTCAATGCC
CATTGACGTCAATAGGACCACCCACCATTGACGTCAATGGGATGGCTCATTGCCCATTCATATCCGTTCT
CACGCCCCCTATTGACGTCAATGACGGTAAATGGCCCACTTGGCAGTACATCAATATCTATTAATAGTAA
CTTGGCAAGTACATTACTATTGGAAGTACGCCAGGGTACATTGGCAGTACTCCCATTGACGTCAATGGCG
GTAAATGGCCCGCGATGGCTGCCAAGTACATCCCCATTGACGTCAATGGGGAGGGGCAATGACGCAAATG
GGCGTTCCATTGACGTAAATGGGCGGTAGGCGTGCCTAATGGGAGGTCTATATAAGCAATGCTCGTTTAG
GGAAC
